Addgene plasmid #42719: TAL3256
Depositing lab: Keith Joung. Depositing organization: Massachusetts General Hospital. Publication: Targeted gene disruption in somatic zebrafish cells using engineered TALENs. Sander JD, Cade L, Khayter C, Reyon D, Peterson RT, Joung JK, Yeh JR. Nat Biotechnol. 2011 Aug 5;29(8):697-8. doi: 10.1038/nbt.1934. PubMed 21822241.
Backbone
  Vector backbone: JDS78
  Backbone manufacturer: Addgene plasmid #32290
  Backbone size w/o insert (bp): 6447
  Vector type: Mammalian Expression ; T7
Growth in bacteria
  Bacterial resistance: Ampicillin, 100 μg/mL
  Growth temperature: 37°C
  Growth strain: XL1 Blue
  Copy number: High Copy
Gene/Insert
  Gene/Insert name: ZebrafishCommunity-foxl2-left (alt name: foxl2)
  Species: D. rerio (zebrafish)
  Insert size (bp): 1640
  Promoter: CMV
  Tag / fusion protein: 3X Flag (N terminal on backbone); WT FOKI (C terminal on backbone)
  Cloning method: Restriction Enzyme; 5′ cloning site N/A (destroyed during cloning); 3′ cloning site N/A (destroyed during cloning)
  Sequencing primers: 5′ CMV-F; 3′ BGH-rev
Terms and licenses: Academic/Nonprofit Terms; Industry Terms: Not Available to Industry
Depositor comments: Target binding site: TAACGGCATGATACTCAT It is strongly recommended that users perform a diagnostic digest to verify this plasmid prior to use. For example, a double digest of the plasmid with BamHI and KpnI should result in two bands at 2.3kb and 5.8kb.
How to cite: TAL3256 was a gift from Keith Joung (Addgene plasmid # 42719 ; http://n2t.net/addgene:42719 ; RRID:Addgene_42719)
