[The description below was written by a language model from this plasmid's Addgene catalogue record.]
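Description:
TAL3256 is a TALEN expression plasmid encoding the left-hand monomer of a nuclease pair directed against the zebrafish (D. rerio) foxl2 gene. It is built on the JDS78 backbone (about 6.4 kb without insert), a TALEN framework vector classed as mammalian expression with a T7 option. It is maintained in E. coli as a high-copy plasmid under ampicillin selection. The record does not include a feature table, so the origin of replication and other backbone elements are not itemised.

The roughly 1.6 kb insert is an engineered array of TAL effector repeats designed to recognise a specific site in foxl2. It was introduced by restriction cloning in a way that destroyed both cloning junctions. The backbone supplies the flanking coding sequences, so the repeat array is expressed as a single fusion protein carrying an N-terminal 3X FLAG tag for detection and a C-terminal wild-type FokI nuclease domain. Because FokI cleaves only as a dimer, this left monomer is meant to be used with a partner right-hand TALEN binding the opposite strand nearby. Together they create a double-strand break in the intervening spacer, and error-prone repair of that break can produce disruptive insertions or deletions.

Expression is driven by the CMV promoter for direct use in cultured cells. The T7 designation indicates that the coding sequence can presumably also be transcribed in vitro to produce mRNA, the usual route for delivery into zebrafish embryos. The insert name suggests it belongs to a set of TALENs made for the zebrafish research community, and the associated work concerns targeted gene disruption in somatic zebrafish cells. The depositor advises confirming the plasmid's structure by diagnostic digest before use, a sensible precaution given the repetitive nature of TAL arrays.
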