>Addgene plasmid #42719 | TAL3256 | depositor partial sequence | sequence record 57839 | TAL3256 sequence 2430 bps
TCTAGAGCTAGCACCATGGACTACAAAGACCATGACGGTGATTATAAAGATCATGACATCGATTACAAGG
ATGACGATGACAAGATGGCCCCCAAGAAGAAGAGGAAGGTGGGCATTCACCGCGGGGTACCTATGGTGGA
CTTGAGGACACTCGGTTATTCGCAACAGCAACAGGAGAAAATCAAGCCTAAGGTCAGGAGCACCGTCGCG
CAACACCACGAGGCGCTTGTGGGGCATGGCTTCACTCATGCGCATATTGTCGCGCTTTCACAGCACCCTG
CGGCGCTTGGGACGGTGGCTGTCAAATACCAAGATATGATTGCGGCCCTGCCCGAAGCCACGCACGAGGC
AATTGTAGGGGTCGGTAAACAGTGGTCGGGAGCGCGAGCACTTGAGGCGCTGCTGACTGTGGCGGGTGAG
CTTAGGGGGCCTCCGCTCCAGCTCGACACCGGGCAGCTGCTGAAGATCGCGAAGAGAGGGGGAGTAACAG
CGGTAGAGGCAGTGCACGCCTGGCGCAATGCGCTCACCGGGGCCCCCTTGAACCTGACCCCAGACCAGGT
AGTCGCAATCGCGTCGAACATTGGGGGAAAGCAAGCCCTGGAAACCGTGCAAAGGTTGTTGCCGGTCCTT
TGTCAAGACCACGGCCTTACACCGGAGCAAGTCGTGGCCATTGCAAGCAACATCGGTGGCAAACAGGCTC
TTGAGACGGTTCAGAGACTTCTCCCAGTTCTCTGTCAAGCCCACGGGCTGACTCCCGATCAAGTTGTAGC
GATTGCGTCGCATGACGGAGGGAAACAAGCATTGGAGACTGTCCAACGGCTCCTTCCCGTGTTGTGTCAA
GCCCACGGTTTGACGCCTGCACAAGTGGTCGCCATCGCCAACAACAACGGCGGTAAGCAGGCGCTGGAAA
CAGTACAGCGCCTGCTGCCTGTACTGTGCCAGGATCATGGACTGACCCCAGACCAGGTAGTCGCAATCGC
GAACAATAATGGGGGAAAGCAAGCCCTGGAAACCGTGCAAAGGTTGTTGCCGGTCCTTTGTCAAGACCAC
GGCCTTACACCGGAGCAAGTCGTGGCCATTGCATCCCACGACGGTGGCAAACAGGCTCTTGAGACGGTTC
AGAGACTTCTCCCAGTTCTCTGTCAAGCCCACGGGCTGACTCCCGATCAAGTTGTAGCGATTGCGTCGAA
CATTGGAGGGAAACAAGCATTGGAGACTGTCCAACGGCTCCTTCCCGTGTTGTGTCAAGCCCACGGTTTG
ACGCCTGCACAAGTGGTCGCCATCGCCTCGAATGGCGGCGGTAAGCAGGCGCTGGAAACAGTACAGCGCC
TGCTGCCTGTACTGTGCCAGGATCATGGACTGACCCCAGACCAGGTAGTCGCAATCGCGAACAATAATGG
GGGAAAGCAAGCCCTGGAAACCGTGCAAAGGTTGTTGCCGGTCCTTTGTCAAGACCACGGCCTTACACCG
GAGCAAGTCGTGGCCATTGCAAGCAACATCGGTGGCAAACAGGCTCTTGAGACGGTTCAGAGACTTCTCC
CAGTTCTCTGTCAAGCCCACGGGCTGACTCCCGATCAAGTTGTAGCGATTGCGTCCAACGGTGGAGGGAA
ACAAGCATTGGAGACTGTCCAACGGCTCCTTCCCGTGTTGTGTCAAGCCCACGGTTTGACGCCTGCACAA
GTGGTCGCCATCGCCTCCAATATTGGCGGTAAGCAGGCGCTGGAAACAGTACAGCGCCTGCTGCCTGTAC
TGTGCCAGGATCATGGACTGACCCCAGACCAGGTAGTCGCAATCGCGTCACATGACGGGGGAAAGCAAGC
CCTGGAAACCGTGCAAAGGTTGTTGCCGGTCCTTTGTCAAGACCACGGCCTTACACCGGAGCAAGTCGTG
GCCATTGCAAGCAATGGGGGTGGCAAACAGGCTCTTGAGACGGTTCAGAGACTTCTCCCAGTTCTCTGTC
AAGCCCACGGGCTGACTCCCGATCAAGTTGTAGCGATTGCGTCGCATGACGGAGGGAAACAAGCATTGGA
GACTGTCCAACGGCTCCTTCCCGTGTTGTGTCAAGCCCACGGTTTGACGCCTGCACAAGTGGTCGCCATC
GCCTCCAATATTGGCGGTAAGCAGGCGCTGGAAACAGTACAGCGCCTGCTGCCTGTACTGTGCCAGGATC
ATGGACTGACACCCGAACAGGTGGTCGCCATTGCTTCTAATGGGGGAGGACGGCCAGCCTTGGAGTCCAT
CGTAGCCCAATTGTCCAGGCCCGATCCCGCGTTGGCTGCGTTAACGAATGACCATCTGGTGGCGTTGGCA
TGTCTTGGTGGACGACCCGCGCTCGATGCAGTCAAAAAGGGTCTGCCTCATGCTCCCGCATTGATCAAAA
GAACCAACCGGCGGATTCCCGAGAGAACTTCCCATCGAGTCGCGGGATCC
