>Addgene plasmid #42719 | TAL3256 | addgene partial sequence | sequence record 61010 | JDS-TALEN-F 5'-TAGGGGTCGGTAAACAGTGG-3'
ACTGTGGCGGGTGAGCTTAGGGGGCCTCCGCTCCAGCTCGACACCGGGCAGCTGCTGAAGATCGCGAAGA
GAGGGGGAGTAACAGCGGTAGAGGCAGTGCACGCCTGGCGCAATGCGCTCACCGGGGCCCCCTTGAACCT
GACCCCAGACCAGGTAGTCGCAATCGCGTCGAACATTGGGGGAAAGCAAGCCCTGGAAACCGTGCAAAGG
TTGTTGCCGGTCCTTTGTCAAGACCACGGCCTTACACCGGAGCAAGTCGTGGCCATTGCAAGCAACATCG
GTGGCAAACAGGCTCTTGAGACGGTTCAGAGACTTCTCCCAGTTCTCTGTCAAGCCCACGGGCTGACTCC
CGATCAAGTTGTAGCGATTGCGTCGCATGACGGAGGGAAACAAGCATTGGAGACTGTCCAACGGCTCCTT
CCCGTGTTGTGTCAAGCCCACGGTTTGACGCCTGCACAAGTGGTCGCCATCGCCAACAACAACGGCGGTA
AGCAGGCGCTGGAAACAGTACAGCGCCTGCTGCCTGTACTGTGCCAGGATCATGGACTGACCCCAGACCA
GGTAGTCGCAATCGCGAACAATAATGGGGGAAAGCAAGCCCTGGAAACCGTGCAAAGGTTGTTGCCGGTC
CTTTGTCAAGACCACGGCCTTACACCGGAGCAAGTCGTGGCCATTGCATCCCACGACGGTGGCAAACAGG
CTCTTGAGACGGTTCAGAGACTTCTCCCAGTTCTCTGTCAAGCCCACGGGCTGACTCCCGATCAAGTTGT
AGCGATTGCGTCGAACATTGGAGGGAAACAAGCATTGGAGACTGTCCAACGGCTCCTTCCCGTGTTGTGT
CAAGCCCACGGTTTGACGCCTGCACAAGTGGTCGCCATCGCCTCGAATGGCGGC
